Addgene plasmid #29699: pTH490-tQSRTL
Depositing lab: Tobias von der Haar. Depositing organization: London and South East University Group (LASE). Publication: The role of tRNA and ribosome competition in coupling the expression of different mRNAs in Saccharomyces cerevisiae. Chu D, Barnes DJ, von der Haar T. Nucleic Acids Res. 2011 Aug;39(15):6705-14. doi: 10.1093/nar/gkr300. Epub 2011 May 9. PubMed 21558172.
Backbone
  Vector backbone: pRS315
  Backbone size w/o insert (bp): 5954
  Vector type: Yeast Expression
  Selectable markers: LEU2
Growth in bacteria
  Bacterial resistance: Ampicillin, 100 μg/mL
  Growth temperature: 37°C
  Growth strain: DH5alpha
  Copy number: High Copy
Gene/Insert
  Gene/Insert name: tR(CCG)J; tQ(CUG)M; tT(CGU)K; tS(CGA)C; tL(GAG)G (alt name: Low abundance arginyl-; glutaminyl-; threonyl-; seryl- and leucyl tRNA genes.)
  Species: S. cerevisiae (budding yeast)
  Insert size (bp): 1493
  Cloning method: Restriction Enzyme; 5′ cloning site SalI (not destroyed); 3′ cloning site EclXI (not destroyed)
  Sequencing primers: 5′ M13f (-40); 3′ M13r (-48)
Terms and licenses: Academic/Nonprofit Terms; Industry Terms: Not Available to Industry
Depositor comments: There is a single nucleotide (A) deletion in the sequence. This deletion does not affect the function of the plasmid.
How to cite: pTH490-tQSRTL was a gift from Tobias von der Haar (Addgene plasmid # 29699 ; http://n2t.net/addgene:29699 ; RRID:Addgene_29699)
