[The description below was written by a language model from this plasmid's Addgene catalogue record and pLannotate feature annotations shown in this document.]
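Description:
pTH490-tQSRTL is a yeast–E. coli shuttle plasmid built on the pRS315 backbone, a centromeric vector for Saccharomyces cerevisiae. In yeast it is maintained through a CEN6/ARS element, which gives stable, low-copy inheritance, and it is selected by complementation of leucine auxotrophy through the LEU2 gene under its own promoter. In bacteria it replicates at high copy from a ColE1/pUC-type origin and is selected with ampicillin via the β-lactamase gene. An f1 origin is also present. The full sequence is 7,447 nt, consistent with the stated backbone plus insert.

The payload is a roughly 1.5 kb array of five S. cerevisiae tRNA genes: tR(CCG)J, tQ(CUG)M, tT(CGU)K, tS(CGA)C and tL(GAG)G. These encode low-abundance arginyl, glutaminyl, threonyl, seryl and leucyl tRNAs. The array was cloned between SalI and EclXI in the pBluescript-derived polylinker, interrupting the lacZα region, and is flanked by T7 and T3 promoters. The feature table shows five tRNA hits in mixed orientations, separated by short repeats of polylinker sequence, which suggests the genes were assembled one after another as individual fragments. No separate yeast promoter is annotated. This fits the general behaviour of tRNA genes, which are transcribed by RNA polymerase III from promoter elements within the gene. A short hit to a castor bean catalase intron and the small fragments of bom, rop, lacI and neighbouring yeast ORFs are probably annotation noise or backbone remnants.

The associated publication studied how competition for tRNAs and ribosomes couples the expression of different mRNAs in yeast. The plasmid therefore presumably serves to supply extra copies of these rare tRNA genes, although the record does not spell out this purpose. The depositor notes a single-nucleotide deletion that does not affect function.
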