Features (pLannotate 1.2.2; 30 found; start..end, strand, type, name):
    137..187     +  misc_feature   bom (fragment): basis of mobility region from pBR322
    200..301     +  CDS            NFS1 (fragment): NFS1_YEAST - Also known as SPL1 From Saccharomyces cerevisiae (strain ATCC 204508 / S288c) (Baker's yeast).
    663..1757    -  CDS            LEU2: 3-isopropylmalate dehydrogenase, required for leucine biosynthesis; S. cerevisiae LEU2; yeast auxotrophic marker
   1770..2174    -  promoter       LEU2 promoter: S. cerevisiae LEU2
   2322..2414    -  CDS            YCC1_YEAST (fragment): Protein uncertain: Swiss-Prot protein existence level 5. From Saccharomyces cerevisiae (strain ATCC 204508 / S288c) (Baker's yeast).
   2421..2473    +  misc_feature   bom (fragment): basis of mobility region from pBR322
   2474..2929    -  rep_origin     f1 ori (sequence partly withheld): f1 bacteriophage origin of replication; arrow indicates direction of (+) strand synthesis
   2937..3094    -  CDS            lacZα (fragment): LacZα fragment of β-galactosidase; lacZ fragment
   3097..3115    +  promoter       T7 promoter: promoter for bacteriophage T7 RNA polymerase
   3124..3149    +  misc_feature   MCS (fragment): pBluescript multiple cloning site
   3246..3327    +  ncRNA          tRNA: Accession: RF00005 - tRNA
   3429..3447    +  misc_feature   MCS (fragment): pBluescript multiple cloning site
   3547..3647    -  ncRNA          tRNA: Accession: RF00005 - tRNA
   3860..3931    +  ncRNA          tRNA: Accession: RF00005 - tRNA
   4033..4069    +  misc_feature   MCS (fragment): pBluescript multiple cloning site
   4168..4239    +  ncRNA          tRNA: Accession: RF00005 - tRNA
   4305..4323    -  intron         cat1 intron (fragment): castor bean catalase intron, modified
   4340..4361    +  misc_feature   MCS (fragment): pBluescript multiple cloning site
   4461..4532    -  ncRNA          tRNA: Accession: RF00005 - tRNA
   4634..4660    +  misc_feature   MCS (fragment): pBluescript multiple cloning site
   4673..4691    -  promoter       T3 promoter: promoter for bacteriophage T3 RNA polymerase
   4736..4752    -  protein_bind   lac operator: The lac repressor binds to the lac operator to inhibit transcription in E. coli. This inhibition can be relieved by adding lactose or isopropyl-β-D-thiogalactopyranoside (IPTG). lac repressor encoded by lacI
   4760..4790    -  promoter       lac promoter: promoter for the E. coli lac operon
   4805..4826    -  protein_bind   CAP binding site: CAP binding activates transcription in the presence of cAMP. E. coli catabolite activator protein
   4839..4931    -  CDS            lacI (fragment): lac repressor; lacI; The lac repressor binds to the lac operator to inhibit transcription in E. coli. This inhibition can be relieved by adding lactose or isopropyl-β-D-thiogalactopyranoside (IPTG).
   5114..5702    -  rep_origin     ori: high-copy-number ColE1/pMB1/pBR322/pUC origin of replication
   5873..6733    -  CDS            AmpR: β-lactamase; bla; confers resistance to ampicillin, carbenicillin, and related antibiotics
   6734..6838    -  promoter       AmpR promoter: bla
   6875..7378    +  misc_feature   CEN/ARS: S. cerevisiae CEN6 centromere fused to an autonomously replicating sequence
   7447..35      +  CDS            rop (fragment) (across the origin): Rop protein, which maintains plasmids at low copy number; rop
>Addgene plasmid #29699 | pTH490-tQSRTL | depositor full sequence | sequence record 13795 | Author sequence
TCGCGCGTTTCGGTGATGACGGTGAAAACCTCTGACACATGCAGCTCCCGGAGACGGTCACAGCTTGTCT
GTAAGCGGATGCCGGGAGCAGACAAGCCCGTCAGGGCGCGTCAGCGGGTGTTGGCGGGTGTCGGGGCTGG
CTTAACTATGCGGCATCAGAGCAGATTGTACTGAGAGTGCACCATATCGACTACGTCGTAAGGCCGTTTC
TGACAGAGTAAAATTCTTGAGGGAACTTTCACCATTATGGGAAATGGTTCAAGAAGGTATTGACTTAAAC
TCCATCAAATGGTCAGGTCATTGAGTGTTTTTTATTTGTTGTATTTTTTTTTTTTTAGAGAAAATCCTCC
AATATCAAATTAGGAATCGTAGTTTCATGATTTTCTGTTACACCTAACTTTTTGTGTGGTGCCCTCCTCC
TTGTCAATATTAATGTTAAAGTGCAATTCTTTTTCCTTATCACGTTGAGCCATTAGTATCAATTTGCTTA
CCTGTATTCCTTTACTATCCTCCTTTTTCTCCTTCTTGATAAATGTATGTAGATTGCGTATATAGTTTCG
TCTACCCTATGAACATATTCCATTTTGTAATTTCGTGTCGTTTCTATTATGAATTTCATTTATAAAGTTT
ATGTACAAATATCATAAAAAAAGAGAATCTTTTTAAGCAAGGATTTTCTTAACTTCTTCGGCGACAGCAT
CACCGACTTCGGTGGTACTGTTGGAACCACCTAAATCACCAGTTCTGATACCTGCATCCAAAACCTTTTT
AACTGCATCTTCAATGGCCTTACCTTCTTCAGGCAAGTTCAATGACAATTTCAACATCATTGCAGCAGAC
AAGATAGTGGCGATAGGGTCAACCTTATTCTTTGGCAAATCTGGAGCAGAACCGTGGCATGGTTCGTACA
AACCAAATGCGGTGTTCTTGTCTGGCAAAGAGGCCAAGGACGCAGATGGCAACAAACCCAAGGAACCTGG
GATAACGGAGGCTTCATCGGAGATGATATCACCAAACATGTTGCTGGTGATTATAATACCATTTAGGTGG
GTTGGGTTCTTAACTAGGATCATGGCGGCAGAATCAATCAATTGATGTTGAACCTTCAATGTAGGGAATT
CGTTCTTGATGGTTTCCTCCACAGTTTTTCTCCATAATCTTGAAGAGGCCAAAACATTAGCTTTATCCAA
GGACCAAATAGGCAATGGTGGCTCATGTTGTAGGGCCATGAAAGCGGCCATTCTTGTGATTCTTTGCACT
TCTGGAACGGTGTATTGTTCACTATCCCAAGCGACACCATCACCATCGTCTTCCTTTCTCTTACCAAAGT
AAATACCTCCCACTAATTCTCTGACAACAACGAAGTCAGTACCTTTAGCAAATTGTGGCTTGATTGGAGA
TAAGTCTAAAAGAGAGTCGGATGCAAAGTTACATGGTCTTAAGTTGGCGTACAATTGAAGTTCTTTACGG
ATTTTTAGTAAACCTTGTTCAGGTCTAACACTACCGGTACCCCATTTAGGACCACCCACAGCACCTAACA
AAACGGCATCAACCTTCTTGGAGGCTTCCAGCGCCTCATCTGGAAGTGGGACACCTGTAGCATCGATAGC
AGCACCACCAATTAAATGATTTTCGAAATCGAACTTGACATTGGAACGAACATCAGAAATAGCTTTAAGA
ACCTTAATGGCTTCGGCTGTGATTTCTTGACCAACGTGGTCACCTGGCAAAACGACGATCTTCTTAGGGG
CAGACATAGGGGCAGACATTAGAATGGTATATCCTTGAAATATATATATATATTGCTGAAATGTAAAAGG
TAAGAAAAGTTAGAAAGTAAGACGATTGCTAACCACCTATTGGAAAAAACAATAGGTCCTTAAATAATAT
TGTCAACTTCAAGTATTGTGATGCAAGCATTTAGTCATGAACGCTTCTCTATTCTATATGAAAAGCCGGT
TCCGGCCTCTCACCTTTCCTTTTTCTCCCAATTTTTCAGTTGAAAAAGGTATATGCGTCAGGCGACCTCT
GAAATTAACAAAAAATTTCCAGTCATCGAATTTGATTCTGTGCGATAGCGCCCCTGTGTGTTCTCGTTAT
GTTGAGGAAAAAAATAATGGTTGCTAAGAGATTCGAACTCTTGCATCTTACGATACCTGAGTATTCCCAC
AGTTAACTGCGGTCAAGATATTTCTTGAATCAGGCGCCTTAGACCGCTCGGCCAAACAACCAATTACTTG
TTGAGAAATAGAGTATAATTATCCTATAAATATAACGTTTTTGAACACACATGAACAAGGAAGTACAGGA
CAATTGATTTTGAAGAGAATGTGGATTTTGATGTAATTGTTCCGATTCCATTTTTAATAAGGCAATAATA
TTAGGTATGTGGATATACTAGAAGTTCTCCTCGAGGGTCGATATGCGGTGTGAAATACCGCACAGATGCG
TAAGGAGAAAATACCGCATCAGGAAATTGTAAACGTTAATATTTTGTTAAAATTCGCGTTAAATTTTTGT
TAAATCAGCTCATTTTTTAACCAATAGGCCGAAATCGGCAAAATCCCTTATAAATCAAAAGAATAGACCG
AGATAGGGT
[37 nt withheld, positions 2600-2636]
AAAGAACGTGGACTCCAACGTCAAAGG
[49 nt withheld, positions 2664-2712]
T
[91 nt withheld, positions 2714-2804]
G
[124 nt withheld, positions 2806-2929]
CGCGCCATTCGCCATTCAGGCTGCGCAACTGTTGGGAAGGGCGATCGGTGCGGGCCTCTTCGCTATTACG
CCAGCTGGCGAAGGGGGGATGTGCTGCAAGGCGATTAAGTTGGGTAACGCCAGGGTTTTCCCAGTCACGA
CGTTGTAAAACGACGGCCAGTGAATTGTAATACGACTCACTATAGGGCGAATTGGAGCTCCACCGCGGTG
GCGGCCGCTCCGGAGTAATTGACTTGATTTTGCAAAGCTTCACTTAAATGGCGTATCTTCCTTTTATAAA
TTGCGTTTGCTTTATTCCCTTACCCAACAGATGAATTGGTACTCTGGCCGAGTGGTCTAAGGCGTCAGGT
CGAGGTCCTGATCTCTTCGGAGGCGCGGGTTCAAACCCCGCGGGTATCAATATTTTTTTGAATCTACGCA
CTTCAATAAGAATTAGGCTGTTAGGATAGCATTTTTTTTCTATGTACCAAAAGTATTCATACGTGGCTCC
TTGTTACCCCGGCCGCTCTAGAACTAGTACGCGTGTGATTGATCTTGTACTGGTTGTAAATGTGCTAAGT
CTGTGACTGCAGTGAATAGGATTGTTTTAATCAACGATGTTATTTAAAAAAAATTAAACGACACCAGCAG
GATTTGAACCAGCGCGGGCAGAGCCCAAGAGATAGCCGAACTTTTTATTCCATTCGAGTCTCTCGCCTTA
ACCACTCGGCCATAGTGCCATTTCGATTTGAAATTATGGTTTAAAGCGGTAGGTTTTATACATGTTTCTA
GGCGTTTTTTCACAGATCCAAGACAGTAGAGCAGCTTGGCGTAGGTAGGACTAGTGGATCCTCATTTTTA
AGGTCATTTTTGCTAAATGTATCATCTTCAAAATAGATAAATCTGTAAAGTATAGCGGAGCCACAAATTT
AGCAGGTATAAAAATTACTCAGCCCTTTTGGCCAAGTGGTAAGGCATCGCACTCGTAATGCGGGGATCGT
GGGTTCAATTCCCACAGAGGGCATTTGAAATTTTATTTTCTATTTTTTAATTTTTATATATAATATATAT
AACGCGACATAGCTGTTATTACCTACTAGTAATATCCTCTCTTTTTTCAAACAGGATCCCCCGGGCTGCA
GGAATTCGATATCAAGCTTAAGATCCATTGCTTGCGATATTGTTAAAATAGGGACCATCTTTCTTAAAAA
GGTTCCATAAAACCGGAAGTTTTAGTGTACACTAACAACAGAAGAAAAAGGTCCTATAGTGTAGTGGTTA
TCACTTTCGGTTCTGATCCGAACAACCCCAGTTCGAATCCGGGTGGGACCTTCCCTTCATTTTTCGTATT
TTACGAAATTTAAACCATCATTTTTTTTTTTTGAACCAATGCGAGAAAAAAATAAAAAGAGAAAGGTAAG
AAAAAGAAACCAAGCTTATCGATACCGTCGACATAGACACTGTGCTGGCATCGTAGCCTCCGTTCTTTCT
ATGCACTGACTCGGAAATATGCTTTTTCCTTAAAAATTAGAATAGTGCGCTAAAAAATTAAAAGCTCCTC
CCGGGACTCGAACCCGGATCACAGCCACCGGAAGAATGCATGCTAACCATTGCACTAGAGGAGCATAATA
AATTATCAGAGATAGTAAATTCCTGCTCTTTATTCATCTGACCTAGTATTTATTCCGAAGACAAAACTCG
GCGACTTTGATGTCGTACTTTCAGGTCGACCTCGAGGGGGGGCCCGGTACCCAGCTTTTGTTCCCTTTAG
TGAGGGTTAATTCCGAGCTTGGCGTAATCATGGTCATAGCTGTTTCCTGTGTGAAATTGTTATCCGCTCA
CAATTCCACACAACATAGGAGCCGGAAGCATAAAGTGTAAAGCCTGGGGTGCCTAATGAGTGAGGTAACT
CACATTAATTGCGTTGCGCTCACTGCCCGCTTTCCAGTCGGGAAACCTGTCGTGCCAGCTGCATTAATGA
ATCGGCCAACGCGCGGGGAGAGGCGGTTTGCGTATTGGGCGCTCTTCCGCTTCCTCGCTCACTGACTCGC
TGCGCTCGGTCGTTCGGCTGCGGCGAGCGGTATCAGCTCACTCAAAGGCGGTAATACGGTTATCCACAGA
ATCAGGGGATAACGCAGGAAAGAACATGTGAGCAAAAGGCCAGCAAAAGGCCAGGAACCGTAAAAAGGCC
GCGTTGCTGGCGTTTTTCCATAGGCTCGGCCCCCCTGACGAGCATCACAAAAATCGACGCTCAAGTCAGA
GGTGGCGAAACCCGACAGGACTATAAAGATACCAGGCGTTCCCCCCTGGAAGCTCCCTCGTGCGCTCTCC
TGTTCCGACCCTGCCGCTTACCGGATACCTGTCCGCCTTTCTCCCTTCGGGAAGCGTGGCGCTTTCTCAA
TGCTCACGCTGTAGGTATCTCAGTTCGGTGTAGGTCGTTCGCTCCAAGCTGGGCTGTGTGCACGAACCCC
CCGTTCAGCCCGACCGCTGCGCCTTATCCGGTAACTATCGTCTTGAGTCCAACCCGGTAAGACACGACTT
ATCGCCACTGGCAGCAGCCACTGGTAACAGGATTAGCAGAGCGAGGTATGTAGGCGGTGCTACAGAGTTC
TTGAAGTGGTGGCCTAACTACGGCTACACTAGAAGGACAGTATTTGGTATCTGCGCTCTGCTGAAGCCAG
TTACCTTCGGAAAAAGAGTTGGTAGCTCTTGATCCGGCAAACAAACCACCGCTGGTAGCGGTGGTTTTTT
TGTTTGCAAGCAGCAGATTACGCGCAGAAAAAAAGGATCTCAAGAAGATCCTTTGATCTTTTCTACGGGG
TCTGACGCTCAGTGGAACGAAAACTCACGTTAAGGGATTTTGGTCATGAGATTATCAAAAAGGATCTTCA
CCTAGATCCTTTTAAATTAAAAATGAAGTTTTAAATCAATCTAAAGTATATATGAGTAAACTTGGTCTGA
CAGTTACCAATGCTTAATCAGTGAGGCACCTATCTCAGCGATCTGTCTATTTCGTTCATCCATAGTTGCC
TGACTGCCCGTCGTGTAGATAACTACGATACGGGAGGGCTTACCATCTGGCCCCAGTGCTGCAATGATAC
CGCGAGACCCACGCTCACCGGCTCCAGATTTATCAGCAATAAACCAGCCAGCCGGAAGGGCCGAGCGCAG
AAGTGGTCCTGCAACTTTATCCGCCTCCATCCAGTCTATTAATTGTTGCCGGGAAGCTAGAGTAAGTAGT
TCGCCAGTTAATAGTTTGCGCAACGTTGTTGCCATTGCTACAGGCATCGTGGTGTCACGCTCGTCGTTTG
GTATGGCTTCATTCAGCTCCGGTTCCCAACGATCAAGGCGAGTTACATGATCCCCCATGTTGTGAAAAAA
AGCGGTTAGCTCCTTCGGTCCTCCGATCGTTGTCAGAAGTAAGTTGGCCGCAGTGTTATCACTCATGGTT
ATGGCAGCACTGCATAATTCTCTTACTGTCATGCCATCCGTAAGATGCTTTTCTGTGACTGGTGAGTACT
CAACCAAGTCATTCTGAGAATAGTGTATGCGGCGACCGAGTTGCTCTTGCCCGGCGTCAATACGGGATAA
TACCGCGCCACATAGCAGAACTTTAAAAGTGCTCATCATTGGAAAACGTTCTTCGGGGCGAAAACTCTCA
AGGATCTTACCGCTGTTGAGATCCAGTTCGATGTAACCCACTCGTGCACCCAACTGATCTTCAGCATCTT
TTACTTTCACCAGCGTTTCTGGGTGAGCAAAAACAGGAAGGCAAAATGCCGCAAAAAAGGGAATAAGGGC
GACACGGAAATGTTGAATACTCATACTCTTCCTTTTTCAATATTATTGAAGCATTTATCAGGGTTATTGT
CTCATGAGCGGATACATATTTGAATGTATTTAGAAAAATAAACAAATAGGGGTTCCGCGCACATTTCCCC
GAAAAGTGCCACCTGGGTCCTTTTCATCACGTGCTATAAAAATAATTATAATTTAAATTTTTTAATATAA
ATATATAAATTAAAAATAGAAAGTAAAAAAAGAAATTAAAGAAAAAATAGTTTTTGTTTTCCGAAGATGT
AAAAGACTCTAGGGGGATCGCCAACAAATACTACCTTTTATCTTGCTCTTCCTGCTCTCAGGTATTAATG
CCGAATTGTTTCATCTTGTCTGTGTAGAAGACCACACACGAAAATCCTGTGATTTTACATTTTACTTATC
GTTAATCGAATGTATATCTATTTAATCTGCTTTTCTTGTCTAATAAATATATATGTAAAGTACGCTTTTT
GTTGAAATTTTTTAAACCTTTGTTTATTTTTTTTTCTTCATTCCGTAACTCTTCTACCTTCTTTATTTAC
TTTCTAAAATCCAAATACAAAACATAAAAATAAATAAACACAGAGTAAATTCCCAAATTATTCCATCATT
AAAAGATACGAGGCGCGTGTAAGTTACAGGCAAGCGATCCGTCCTAAGAAACCATTATTATCATGACATT
AACCTATAAAAATAGGCGTATCACGAGGCCCTTTCGTC
