>Addgene plasmid #29699 | pTH490-tQSRTL | addgene partial sequence | sequence record 37336 | M13rev
GGTACCGGGCCCCCCCTCGAGGTCGACCTGAAAGTACGACATCAAAGTCGCCGAGTTTTGTCTTCGGAAT
AAATACTAGGTCAGATGAATAAAGAGCAGGAATTTACTATCTCTGATAATTTATTATGCTCCTCTAGTGC
AATGGTTAGCATGCATTCTTCCGGTGGCTGTGATCCGGGTTCGAGTCCCGGGAGGAGCTTTTAATTTTTT
AGCGCACTATTCTAATTTTTAAGGAAAAAGCATATTTCCGAGTCAGTGCATAGAAAGAACGGAGGCTACG
ATGCCAGCACAGTGTCTATGTCGACGGTATCGATAAGCTTGGTTTCTTTTTCTTACCTTTCTCTTTTTAT
TTTTTTCTCGCATTGGTTCAAAAAAAAAAATGATGGTTTAAATTTCGTAAAATACGAAAAATGAAGGGAA
GGTCCCACCCGGATTCGAACTGGGGTTGTTCGGATCAGAACCGAAAGTGATAACCACTACACTATAGGAC
CTTTTTCTTCTGTTGTTAGTGTACACTAAAACTTCCGG
